Addgene plasmid #92154: GFP pA_EB_CAGW
Purpose: AAV construct encoding GFP control
Depositing lab: Weifeng Xu. Depositing organization: Massachusetts Institute of Technology. Publication: Experience-Dependent Equilibration of AMPAR-Mediated Synaptic Transmission during the Critical Period. Han KS, Cooke SF, Xu W. Cell Rep. 2017 Jan 24;18(4):892-904. doi: 10.1016/j.celrep.2016.12.084. PubMed 28122240.
Backbone
  Vector backbone: unknown
  Vector type: Mammalian Expression, AAV
Growth in bacteria
  Bacterial resistance: Ampicillin, 100 μg/mL
  Growth temperature: 37°C
  Growth strain: NEB Stable
  Copy number: Unknown
Gene/Insert
  Gene/Insert name: EGFP
  Promoter: CAGW
  Cloning method: Unknown
  Sequencing primers: 5′ pCAG-F
Terms and licenses: Academic/Nonprofit Terms; Industry Terms: Not Available to Industry
How to cite: GFP pA_EB_CAGW was a gift from Weifeng Xu (Addgene plasmid # 92154 ; http://n2t.net/addgene:92154 ; RRID:Addgene_92154)
