[The description below was written by a language model from this plasmid's Addgene catalogue record and pLannotate feature annotations shown in this document.]
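Description:
GFP pA_EB_CAGW is a 5,648 bp AAV transfer plasmid for mammalian expression of EGFP, deposited as a fluorescent control construct. The parental backbone is not stated in the record, but the annotated bacterial portion is conventional: a high-copy ColE1/pUC-type origin, an ampicillin resistance gene (β-lactamase) under its own promoter, and an f1 phage origin, together with small residual lacZα and lacI fragments that are probably leftovers of the cloning vector rather than functional parts. The listed propagation strain is a recombination-deficient E. coli, which is common for plasmids with repeat-rich ITRs.

The expression cassette sits between two AAV2 inverted terminal repeats, one spanning the plasmid's numbering origin (annotated as a fragment) and one downstream of the cassette. These are the cis elements needed for replication and packaging of the intervening DNA into AAV particles when rep, cap and helper functions are supplied in trans. Transcription is driven by a CAG-type promoter, annotated as a CMV immediate-early enhancer fragment, the chicken β-actin promoter and downstream chimeric intron fragments, giving strong, broadly active expression. It is followed by the mammalian codon-optimised EGFP coding sequence. Downstream, the annotation shows a further chimeric β-globin/immunoglobulin intron, a WPRE that enhances transcript stability and expression (presumably the "W" in the promoter name CAGW), and an SV40 polyadenylation signal with an adjacent large T antigen fragment. Both of these are annotated on the minus strand, which is unproblematic because this SV40 region can function bidirectionally. No tags, recombinase sites or additional genes are annotated. The construct serves as a GFP-only control alongside experimental AAV vectors, and the associated work concerns synaptic transmission in the brain.
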