Features (pLannotate 1.2.2; 17 found; start..end, strand, type, name):
    207..455     +  enhancer       CMV enhancer (fragment): human cytomegalovirus immediate early enhancer
    457..734     +  promoter       chicken β-actin promoter: No description available
    735..871     +  intron         hybrid intron (fragment): hybrid between chicken β-actin (CBA) and minute virus of mice (MMV) introns (Gray et al., 2011)
    960..1090    +  intron         chimeric intron (fragment): chimera between introns from chicken β-actin and rabbit β-globin
   1175..1894    +  CDS            EGFP: the original enhanced GFP (Yang et al., 1996) mammalian codon-optimized
   1920..2052    +  intron         chimeric intron: chimera between introns from human β-globin and immunoglobulin heavy chain genes
   2092..2680    +  misc_feature   WPRE: woodchuck hepatitis virus posttranscriptional regulatory element
   2723..2844    -  polyA_signal   SV40 poly(A) signal: SV40 polyadenylation signal
   2867..2935    -  CDS            large T antigen (fragment): large T antigen from SV40 (simian virus 40)
   3006..3139    +  repeat_region  AAV2 ITR: inverted terminal repeat of adeno-associated virus serotype 2 inverted
   3133..3189    -  CDS            lacI (fragment): lac repressor; lacI; The lac repressor binds to the lac operator to inhibit transcription in E. coli. This inhibition can be relieved by adding lactose or isopropyl-β-D-thiogalactopyranoside (IPTG).
   3372..3960    -  rep_origin     ori: high-copy-number ColE1/pMB1/pBR322/pUC origin of replication
   4131..4991    -  CDS            AmpR: β-lactamase; bla; confers resistance to ampicillin, carbenicillin, and related antibiotics
   4992..5096    -  promoter       AmpR promoter: bla
   5149..5577    -  rep_origin     f1 ori (sequence partly withheld): f1 bacteriophage origin of replication; arrow indicates direction of (+) strand synthesis
   5582..3       -  CDS            lacZα (fragment) (across the origin): LacZα fragment of β-galactosidase; lacZ fragment
   5646..130     -  repeat_region  AAV2 ITR (fragment) (across the origin): inverted terminal repeat of adeno-associated virus serotype 2 inverted
>Addgene plasmid #92154 | GFP pA_EB_CAGW | depositor full sequence | sequence record 177261 | GFP pA_EB_CAGW sequence 5648 bps
CTGCGCGCTCGCTCGCTCACTGAGGCCGCCCGGGCAAAGCCCGGGCGTCGGGCGACCTTTGGTCGCCCGG
CCTCAGTGAGCGAGCGAGCGCGCAGAGAGGGAGTGGCCAACTCCATCACTAGGGGTTCCTTGTAGTTAAT
GATTAACCCGCCATGCTACTTATCTACGTAGCCATGCTCTAGGAAGATCGAATTCACTTCGAAGTACCAT
TGACGTCAATAATGACGTATGTTCCCATAGTAACGCCAATAGGGACTTTCCATTGACGTCAATGGGTGGA
GTATTTACGGTAAACTGCCCACTTGGCAGTACATCAAGTGTATCATATGCCAAGTACGCCCCCTATTGAC
GTCAATGACGGTAAATGGCCCGCCTGGCATTATGCCCAGTACATGACCTTATGGGACTTTCCTACTTGGC
AGTACATCTACGTATTAGTCATCGCTATTACCATGGTCGAGGTGAGCCCCACGTTCTGCTTCACTCTCCC
CATCTCCCCCCCCTCCCCACCCCCAATTTTGTATTTATTTATTTTTTAATTATTTTGTGCAGCGATGGGG
GCGGGGGGGGGGGGGGGGCGCGCGCCAGGCGGGGCGGGGCGGGGCGAGGGGCGGGGCGGGGCGAGGCGGA
GAGGTGCGGCGGCAGCCAATCAGAGCGGCGCGCTCCGAAAGTTTCCTTTTATGGCGAGGCGGCGGCGGCG
GCGGCCCTATAAAAAGCGAAGCGCGCGGCGGGCGGGAGTCGCTGCGACGCTGCCTTCGCCCCGTGCCCCG
CTCCGCCGCCGCCTCGCGCCGCCCGCCCCGGCTCTGACTGACCGCGTTACTCCCACAGGTGAGCGGGCGG
GACGGCCCTTCTCCTCCGGGCTGTAATTAGCGCTTGGTTTAATGACGGCTTGTTTCTTTTCTGTGGCTGC
GTGAAAGCCTTGAGGGGCTCCGGGAGGGCCCTTTGTGCGGGGGGAGCGGCTCGGGGCTGTCCGCGGGGGG
ACGGCTGCCTTCGGGGGGGACGGGGCAGGGCGGGGTTCGGCTTCTGGCGTGTGACCGGCGGCTCTAGAGC
CTCTGCTAACCATGTTCATGCCTTCTTCTTTTTCCTACAGCTCCTGGGCAACGTGCTGGTTATTGTGCTG
TCTCATCATTTTGGCAAAGAATTGGATCGGGATCCCCGGGTACCGGTCGCCACCATGGTGAGCAAGGGCG
AGGAGCTGTTCACCGGGGTGGTGCCCATCCTGGTCGAGCTGGACGGCGACGTAAACGGCCACAAGTTCAG
CGTGTCCGGCGAGGGCGAGGGCGATGCCACCTACGGCAAGCTGACCCTGAAGTTCATCTGCACCACCGGC
AAGCTGCCCGTGCCCTGGCCCACCCTCGTGACCACCCTGACCTACGGCGTGCAGTGCTTCAGCCGCTACC
CCGACCACATGAAGCAGCACGACTTCTTCAAGTCCGCCATGCCCGAAGGCTACGTCCAGGAGCGCACCAT
CTTCTTCAAGGACGACGGCAACTACAAGACCCGCGCCGAGGTGAAGTTCGAGGGCGACACCCTGGTGAAC
CGCATCGAGCTGAAGGGCATCGACTTCAAGGAGGACGGCAACATCCTGGGGCACAAGCTGGAGTACAACT
ACAACAGCCACAACGTCTATATCATGGCCGACAAGCAGAAGAACGGCATCAAGGTGAACTTCAAGATCCG
CCACAACATCGAGGACGGCAGCGTGCAGCTCGCCGACCACTACCAGCAGAACACCCCCATCGGCGACGGC
CCCGTGCTGCTGCCCGACAACCACTACCTGAGCACCCAGTCCGCCCTGAGCAAAGACCCCAACGAGAAGC
GCGATCACATGGTCCTGCTGGAGTTCGTGACCGCCGCCGGGATCACTCTCGGCATGGACGAGCTGTACAA
GTAAAGCGGCCCCGGACTCGAGGCCGCAGGTAAGTATCAAGGTTACAAGACAGGTTTAAGGAGACCAATA
GAAACTGGGCTTGTCGAGACAGAGAAGACTCTTGCGTTTCTGATAGGCACCTATTGGTCTTACTGACATC
CACTTTGCCTTTCTCTCCACAGGTGTCGAGTGGAGCTCGCGACTAGATCAAGCTTATCGATAATCAACCT
CTGGATTACAAAATTTGTGAAAGATTGACTGGTATTCTTAACTATGTTGCTCCTTTTACGCTATGTGGAT
ACGCTGCTTTAATGCCTTTGTATCATGCTATTGCTTCCCGTATGGCTTTCATTTTCTCCTCCTTGTATAA
ATCCTGGTTGCTGTCTCTTTATGAGGAGTTGTGGCCCGTTGTCAGGCAACGTGGCGTGGTGTGCACTGTG
TTTGCTGACGCAACCCCCACTGGTTGGGGCATTGCCACCACCTGTCAGCTCCTTTCCGGGACTTTCGCTT
TCCCCCTCCCTATTGCCACGGCGGAACTCATCGCCGCCTGCCTTGCCCGCTGCTGGACAGGGGCTCGGCT
GTTGGGCACTGACAATTCCGTGGTGTTGTCGGGGAAATCATCGTCCTTTCCTTGGCTGCTCGCCTGTGTT
GCCACCTGGATTCTGCGCGGGACGTCCTTCTGCTACGTCCCTTCGGCCCTCAATCCAGCGGACCTTCCTT
CCCGCGGCCTGCTGCCGGCTCTGCGGCCTCTTCCGCGTCTTCGCCTTCGCCCTCAGACGAGTCGGATCTC
CCTTTGGGCCGCCTCCCCGCATCGATACCGTCGACCCGGGCGGCCGCTTCGAGCAGACATGATAAGATAC
ATTGATGAGTTTGGACAAACCACAACTAGAATGCAGTGAAAAAAATGCTTTATTTGTGAAATTTGTGATG
CTATTGCTTTATTTGTAACCATTATAAGCTGCAATAAACAAGTTAACAACAACAATTGCATTCATTTTAT
GTTTCAGGTTCAGGGGGAGATGTGGGAGGTTTTTTAAAGCAAGTAAAACCTCTACAAATGTGGTAAAATC
GATAAGGATCTTCCTAGAGCATGGCTACGTAGATAAGTAGCATGGCGGGTTAATCATTAACTACAAGGAA
CCCCTAGTGATGGAGTTGGCCACTCCCTCTCTGCGCGCTCGCTCGCTCACTGAGGCCGGGCGACCAAAGG
TCGCCCGACGCCCGGGCTTTGCCCGGGCGGCCTCAGTGAGCGAGCGAGCGCGCAGCTGCATTAATGAATC
GGCCAACGCGCGGGGAGAGGCGGTTTGCGTATTGGGCGCTCTTCCGCTTCCTCGCTCACTGACTCGCTGC
GCTCGGTCGTTCGGCTGCGGCGAGCGGTATCAGCTCACTCAAAGGCGGTAATACGGTTATCCACAGAATC
AGGGGATAACGCAGGAAAGAACATGTGAGCAAAAGGCCAGCAAAAGGCCAGGAACCGTAAAAAGGCCGCG
TTGCTGGCGTTTTTCCATAGGCTCCGCCCCCCTGACGAGCATCACAAAAATCGACGCTCAAGTCAGAGGT
GGCGAAACCCGACAGGACTATAAAGATACCAGGCGTTTCCCCCTGGAAGCTCCCTCGTGCGCTCTCCTGT
TCCGACCCTGCCGCTTACCGGATACCTGTCCGCCTTTCTCCCTTCGGGAAGCGTGGCGCTTTCTCATAGC
TCACGCTGTAGGTATCTCAGTTCGGTGTAGGTCGTTCGCTCCAAGCTGGGCTGTGTGCACGAACCCCCCG
TTCAGCCCGACCGCTGCGCCTTATCCGGTAACTATCGTCTTGAGTCCAACCCGGTAAGACACGACTTATC
GCCACTGGCAGCAGCCACTGGTAACAGGATTAGCAGAGCGAGGTATGTAGGCGGTGCTACAGAGTTCTTG
AAGTGGTGGCCTAACTACGGCTACACTAGAAGAACAGTATTTGGTATCTGCGCTCTGCTGAAGCCAGTTA
CCTTCGGAAAAAGAGTTGGTAGCTCTTGATCCGGCAAACAAACCACCGCTGGTAGCGGTGGTTTTTTTGT
TTGCAAGCAGCAGATTACGCGCAGAAAAAAAGGATCTCAAGAAGATCCTTTGATCTTTTCTACGGGGTCT
GACGCTCAGTGGAACGAAAACTCACGTTAAGGGATTTTGGTCATGAGATTATCAAAAAGGATCTTCACCT
AGATCCTTTTAAATTAAAAATGAAGTTTTAAATCAATCTAAAGTATATATGAGTAAACTTGGTCTGACAG
TTACCAATGCTTAATCAGTGAGGCACCTATCTCAGCGATCTGTCTATTTCGTTCATCCATAGTTGCCTGA
CTCCCCGTCGTGTAGATAACTACGATACGGGAGGGCTTACCATCTGGCCCCAGTGCTGCAATGATACCGC
GAGACCCACGCTCACCGGCTCCAGATTTATCAGCAATAAACCAGCCAGCCGGAAGGGCCGAGCGCAGAAG
TGGTCCTGCAACTTTATCCGCCTCCATCCAGTCTATTAATTGTTGCCGGGAAGCTAGAGTAAGTAGTTCG
CCAGTTAATAGTTTGCGCAACGTTGTTGCCATTGCTACAGGCATCGTGGTGTCACGCTCGTCGTTTGGTA
TGGCTTCATTCAGCTCCGGTTCCCAACGATCAAGGCGAGTTACATGATCCCCCATGTTGTGCAAAAAAGC
GGTTAGCTCCTTCGGTCCTCCGATCGTTGTCAGAAGTAAGTTGGCCGCAGTGTTATCACTCATGGTTATG
GCAGCACTGCATAATTCTCTTACTGTCATGCCATCCGTAAGATGCTTTTCTGTGACTGGTGAGTACTCAA
CCAAGTCATTCTGAGAATAGTGTATGCGGCGACCGAGTTGCTCTTGCCCGGCGTCAATACGGGATAATAC
CGCGCCACATAGCAGAACTTTAAAAGTGCTCATCATTGGAAAACGTTCTTCGGGGCGAAAACTCTCAAGG
ATCTTACCGCTGTTGAGATCCAGTTCGATGTAACCCACTCGTGCACCCAACTGATCTTCAGCATCTTTTA
CTTTCACCAGCGTTTCTGGGTGAGCAAAAACAGGAAGGCAAAATGCCGCAAAAAAGGGAATAAGGGCGAC
ACGGAAATGTTGAATACTCATACTCTTCCTTTTTCAATATTATTGAAGCATTTATCAGGGTTATTGTCTC
ATGAGCGGATACATATTTGAATGTATTTAGAAAAATAAACAAATAGGGGTTCCGCGCACATTTCCCCGAA
AAGTGCCACCTAAATTGTAAGCGTTAATATTTTGTTAAAATTCGCGTTAAATTTTTGTTAAATCAGCTCA
TTTTTTAACCAATAGGCCGAAATCGGCAAAATCCCTTATAAATCAAAAGAATAGACCGAGATAGGGT
[37 nt withheld, positions 5248-5284]
AAAGAACGTGGACTCCAACGTCAAAGG
[49 nt withheld, positions 5312-5360]
T
[91 nt withheld, positions 5362-5452]
G
[124 nt withheld, positions 5454-5577]
CCCATTCGCCATTCAGGCTGCGCAACTGTTGGGAAGGGCGATCGGTGCGGGCCTCTTCGCTATTACGCCA
G
