>Addgene plasmid #92154 | GFP pA_EB_CAGW | addgene partial sequence | sequence record 181289 | Addgene Partial NGS Result (a portion of the CAG promoter is not represented)
CCCCCCGCCCCCATCGCTGCACAAAATAATTAAAAAATAAATAAATACAAAATTGGGGGTGGGGAGGGGG
GGGAGATGGGGAGAGTGAAGCAGAACGTGGGGCTCACCTCGACCATGGTAATAGCGATGACTAATACGTA
GATGTACTGCCAAGTAGGAAAGTCCCATAAGGTCATGTACTGGGCATAATGCCAGGCGGGCCATTTACCG
TCATTGACGTCAATAGGGGGCGTACTTGGCATATGATACACTTGATGTACTGCCAAGTGGGCAGTTTACC
GTAAATACTCCACCCATTGACGTCAATGGAAAGTCCCTATTGGCGTTACTATGGGAACATACGTCATTAT
TGACGTCAATGGTACTTCGAAGTGAATTCGATCTTCCTAGAGCATGGCTACGTAGATAAGTAGCATGGCG
GGTTAATCATTAACTACAAGGAACCCCTAGTGATGGAGTTGGCCACTCCCTCTCTGCGCGCTCGCTCGCT
CACTGAGGCCGGGCGACCAAAGGTCGCCCGACGCCCGGGCTTTGCCCGGGCGGCCTCAGTGAGCGAGCGA
GCGCGCAGCTGGCGTAATAGCGAAGAGGCCCGCACCGATCGCCCTTCCCAACAGTTGCGCAGCCTGAATG
GCGAATGGG
[124 nt withheld, positions 640-763]
C
[91 nt withheld, positions 765-855]
A
[49 nt withheld, positions 857-905]
CCTTTGACGTTGGAGTCCACGTTCTTT
[37 nt withheld, positions 933-969]
ACCCTATCTCGGTCTATTCTTTTGATTTATAAGGGATTTTGCCGATTTCGGCCTATTGGTTAAAAAATGA
GCTGATTTAACAAAAATTTAACGCGAATTTTAACAAAATATTAACGCTTACAATTTAGGTGGCACTTTTC
GGGGAAATGTGCGCGGAACCCCTATTTGTTTATTTTTCTAAATACATTCAAATATGTATCCGCTCATGAG
ACAATAACCCTGATAAATGCTTCAATAATATTGAAAAAGGAAGAGTATGAGTATTCAACATTTCCGTGTC
GCCCTTATTCCCTTTTTTGCGGCATTTTGCCTTCCTGTTTTTGCTCACCCAGAAACGCTGGTGAAAGTAA
AAGATGCTGAAGATCAGTTGGGTGCACGAGTGGGTTACATCGAACTGGATCTCAACAGCGGTAAGATCCT
TGAGAGTTTTCGCCCCGAAGAACGTTTTCCAATGATGAGCACTTTTAAAGTTCTGCTATGTGGCGCGGTA
TTATCCCGTATTGACGCCGGGCAAGAGCAACTCGGTCGCCGCATACACTATTCTCAGAATGACTTGGTTG
AGTACTCACCAGTCACAGAAAAGCATCTTACGGATGGCATGACAGTAAGAGAATTATGCAGTGCTGCCAT
AACCATGAGTGATAACACTGCGGCCAACTTACTTCTGACAACGATCGGAGGACCGAAGGAGCTAACCGCT
TTTTTGCACAACATGGGGGATCATGTAACTCGCCTTGATCGTTGGGAACCGGAGCTGAATGAAGCCATAC
CAAACGACGAGCGTGACACCACGATGCCTGTAGCAATGGCAACAACGTTGCGCAAACTATTAACTGGCGA
ACTACTTACTCTAGCTTCCCGGCAACAATTAATAGACTGGATGGAGGCGGATAAAGTTGCAGGACCACTT
CTGCGCTCGGCCCTTCCGGCTGGCTGGTTTATTGCTGATAAATCTGGAGCCGGTGAGCGTGGGTCTCGCG
GTATCATTGCAGCACTGGGGCCAGATGGTAAGCCCTCCCGTATCGTAGTTATCTACACGACGGGGAGTCA
GGCAACTATGGATGAACGAAATAGACAGATCGCTGAGATAGGTGCCTCACTGATTAAGCATTGGTAACTG
TCAGACCAAGTTTACTCATATATACTTTAGATTGATTTAAAACTTCATTTTTAATTTAAAAGGATCTAGG
TGAAGATCCTTTTTGATAATCTCATGACCAAAATCCCTTAACGTGAGTTTTCGTTCCACTGAGCGTCAGA
CCCCGTAGAAAAGATCAAAGGATCTTCTTGAGATCCTTTTTTTCTGCGCGTAATCTGCTGCTTGCAAACA
AAAAAACCACCGCTACCAGCGGTGGTTTGTTTGCCGGATCAAGAGCTACCAACTCTTTTTCCGAAGGTAA
CTGGCTTCAGCAGAGCGCAGATACCAAATACTGTTCTTCTAGTGTAGCCGTAGTTAGGCCACCACTTCAA
GAACTCTGTAGCACCGCCTACATACCTCGCTCTGCTAATCCTGTTACCAGTGGCTGCTGCCAGTGGCGAT
AAGTCGTGTCTTACCGGGTTGGACTCAAGACGATAGTTACCGGATAAGGCGCAGCGGTCGGGCTGAACGG
GGGGTTCGTGCACACAGCCCAGCTTGGAGCGAACGACCTACACCGAACTGAGATACCTACAGCGTGAGCT
ATGAGAAAGCGCCACGCTTCCCGAAGGGAGAAAGGCGGACAGGTATCCGGTAAGCGGCAGGGTCGGAACA
GGAGAGCGCACGAGGGAGCTTCCAGGGGGAAACGCCTGGTATCTTTATAGTCCTGTCGGGTTTCGCCACC
TCTGACTTGAGCGTCGATTTTTGTGATGCTCGTCAGGGGGGCGGAGCCTATGGAAAAACGCCAGCAACGC
GGCCTTTTTACGGTTCCTGGCCTTTTGCTGGCCTTTTGCTCACATGTTCTTTCCTGCGTTATCCCCTGAT
TCTGTGGATAACCGTATTACCGCCTTTGAGTGAGCTGATACCGCTCGCCGCAGCCGAACGACCGAGCGCA
GCGAGTCAGTGAGCGAGGAAGCGGAAGAGCGCCCAATACGCAAACCGCCTCTCCCCGCGCGTTGGCCGAT
TCATTAATGCAGCTGCGCGCTCGCTCGCTCACTGAGGCCGCCCGGGCAAAGCCCGGGCGTCGGGCGACCT
TTGGTCGCCCGGCCTCAGTGAGCGAGCGAGCGCGCAGAGAGGGAGTGGCCAACTCCATCACTAGGGGTTC
CTTGTAGTTAATGATTAACCCGCCATGCTACTTATCTACGTAGCCATGCTCTAGGAAGATCCTTATCGAT
TTTACCACATTTGTAGAGGTTTTACTTGCTTTAAAAAACCTCCCACATCTCCCCCTGAACCTGAAACATA
AAATGAATGCAATTGTTGTTGTTAACTTGTTTATTGCAGCTTATAATGGTTACAAATAAAGCAATAGCAT
CACAAATTTCACAAATAAAGCATTTTTTTCACTGCATTCTAGTTGTGGTTTGTCCAAACTCATCAATGTA
TCTTATCATGTCTGCTCGAAGCGGCCGCCCGGGTCGACGGTATCGATGCGGGGAGGCGGCCCAAAGGGAG
ATCCGACTCGTCTGAGGGCGAAGGCGAAGACGCGGAAGAGGCCGCAGAGCCGGCAGCAGGCCGCGGGAAG
GAAGGTCCGCTGGATTGAGGGCCGAAGGGACGTAGCAGAAGGACGTCCCGCGCAGAATCCAGGTGGCAAC
ACAGGCGAGCAGCCAAGGAAAGGACGATGATTTCCCCGACAACACCACGGAATTGTCAGTGCCCAACAGC
CGAGCCCCTGTCCAGCAGCGGGCAAGGCAGGCGGCGATGAGTTCCGCCGTGGCAATAGGGAGGGGGAAAG
CGAAAGTCCCGGAAAGGAGCTGACAGGTGGTGGCAATGCCCCAACCAGTGGGGGTTGCGTCAGCAAACAC
AGTGCACACCACGCCACGTTGCCTGACAACGGGCCACAACTCCTCATAAAGAGACAGCAACCAGGATTTA
TACAAGGAGGAGAAAATGAAAGCCATACGGGAAGCAATAGCATGATACAAAGGCATTAAAGCAGCGTATC
CACATAGCGTAAAAGGAGCAACATAGTTAAGAATACCAGTCAATCTTTCACAAATTTTGTAATCCAGAGG
TTGATTATCGATAAGCTTGATCTAGTCGCGAGCTCCACTCGACACCTGTGGAGAGAAAGGCAAAGTGGAT
GTCAGTAAGACCAATAGGTGCCTATCAGAAACGCAAGAGTCTTCTCTGTCTCGACAAGCCCAGTTTCTAT
TGGTCTCCTTAAACCTGTCTTGTAACCTTGATACTTACCTGCGGCCTCGAGTCCGGGGCCGCTTTACTTG
TACAGCTCGTCCATGCCGAGAGTGATCCCGGCGGCGGTCACGAACTCCAGCAGGACCATGTGATCGCGCT
TCTCGTTGGGGTCTTTGCTCAGGGCGGACTGGGTGCTCAGGTAGTGGTTGTCGGGCAGCAGCACGGGGCC
GTCGCCGATGGGGGTGTTCTGCTGGTAGTGGTCGGCGAGCTGCACGCTGCCGTCCTCGATGTTGTGGCGG
ATCTTGAAGTTCACCTTGATGCCGTTCTTCTGCTTGTCGGCCATGATATAGACGTTGTGGCTGTTGTAGT
TGTACTCCAGCTTGTGCCCCAGGATGTTGCCGTCCTCCTTGAAGTCGATGCCCTTCAGCTCGATGCGGTT
CACCAGGGTGTCGCCCTCGAACTTCACCTCGGCGCGGGTCTTGTAGTTGCCGTCGTCCTTGAAGAAGATG
GTGCGCTCCTGGACGTAGCCTTCGGGCATGGCGGACTTGAAGAAGTCGTGCTGCTTCATGTGGTCGGGGT
AGCGGCTGAAGCACTGCACGCCGTAGGTCAGGGTGGTCACGAGGGTGGGCCAGGGCACGGGCAGCTTGCC
GGTGGTGCAGATGAACTTCAGGGTCAGCTTGCCGTAGGTGGCATCGCCCTCGCCCTCGCCGGACACGCTG
AACTTGTGGCCGTTTACGTCGCCGTCCAGCTCGACCAGGATGGGCACCACCCCGGTGAACAGCTCCTCGC
CCTTGCTCACCATGGTGGCGACCGGTACCCGGGGATCCCGATCCAATTCTTTGCCAAAATGATGAGACAG
CACAATAACCAGCACGTTGCCCAGGAGCTGTAGGAAAAAGAAGAAGGCATGAACATGGTTAGCAGAGGCT
CTAGAGCCGCCGGTCACACGCCAGAAGCCGAACCCCGCCCTGCCCCGTCCCCCCCGAAGGCAGCCGTCCC
CCCGCGGACAGCCCCGAGCCGCTCCCCCCGCACAAAGGGCCCTCCCGGAGCCCCTCAAGGCTTTCACGCA
GCCACAGAAAAGAAACAAGCCGTCATTAAACCAAGCGC
